>Addgene plasmid #19392 | pCM5.41 | depositor full sequence | sequence record 9044 | Author sequence
CTTTCCTGCGTTATCCCCTGATTCTGTGGATAACCGTATTACCGCCTTTGAGTGAGCTGATACCGCTCGC
CGCAGCCGAACGACCGAGCGCAGCGAGTCAGTGAGCGAGGAAGCGGAAGAGCGCCCAATACGCAAACCGC
CTCTCCCCGCGCGTTGGCCGATTCATTAATGCAGCTGGCACGACAGGTTTCCCGACTGGAAAGCGGGCAG
TGAGCGCAACGCAATTAATACGCGTACCGCTAGCCAGGAAGAGTTTGTAGAAACGCAAAAAGGCCATCCG
TCAGGATGGCCTTCTGCTTAGTTTGATGCCTGGCAGTTTATGGCGGGCGTCCTGCCCGCCACCCTCCGGG
CCGTTGCTTCACAACGTTCAAATCCGCTCCCGGCGGATTTGTCCTACTCAGGAGAGCGTTCACCGACAAA
CAACAGATAAAACGAAAGGCCCAGTCTTCCGACTGAGCCTTTCGTTTTATTTGATGCCTGGCAGTTCCCT
ACTCTCGCGTTAACGCTAGCATGGATGTTTTCCCAGTCACGACGTTGTAAAACGACGGCCAGTCTTAAGC
TCGGGCCCTGCAGCTCTAGAGCTCGAATTCTACAGGTCACTAATACCATCTAAGTAGTTGATTCATAGTG
ACTGCATATGTTGTGTTTTACAGTATTATGTAGTCTGTTTTTTATGCAAAATCTAATTTAATATATTGAT
ATTTATATCATTTTACGTTTCTCGTTCAACTTTCTTGTACAAAGTGGGATAAACTGTAAAATCGTGCAGA
AAAATACATACTGTGTTGTTCACGTGTAGTACACCGTAAATCGACACAGGTTGCTGCCTTTGTGGTTCAA
ATCCTACCCGTTGATTGCTTATCCGTTAGAATATTTTAATAAATCGTCCTTCTTCTACAAATGTTCTTTT
AGTGATTTTTTCGTATTTCAGACATATCCTTCCTCGGCTCCTCGTTCTCCATCTTGTGCCATCGAAGCAG
CAGCAGTATCACAAGTTGGAGGCCTTCTAACTCCACCACCAACAAGCTGTTCGGCGTCACCTCAATCGAG
TAATCACTCGGCAAAGTCATTTCACTAGAAGAATTCACCCCTTCTTATAATTTTTCATCATATTTTTTCA
TCCATTTTTATCGTCCTCATGCAGCTAGATGTACAAATAATACAACTCTACTACCTGTTATGTTTCCTAG
TTGTCATACCATTGTGATATTCTTTCTTTTTGGTAGATCCACTTCCTGTCCCATGACTGTCCTTTTTTAT
GTCTCGACGTTCTTTTCTCTTGTGAAATGACCCTACCATGATGCCTGTTTTACCAAATCAATAATTTTAA
ACCACCACCACCACAACGACACGTGTCTCTTTCCCTTTTCATTACCGTATAGTTCATTTCCCCCACTACG
ACACTTTCCATACAATCTCTGTACCTTATTTTTCTCTCATTTGTCAGACTTTCAAAATTGAGTTTTCTCT
TTTTCCCATCATCTCCCCTAAAACCACTTTCCCGAGAAAATCCGCAACATTGTTATTGCCATGACCTTAC
TTTTCCCTCCCAATTCTCAATCAGCACCACCATTTCCTGCTATCACACTTTCTCCCCATTCACTGATTTC
AGCCTCGTCTAATTCACCTAAATTTTCATAATTGTTCTCGATTTTATCTTTTTCTTCTCTCATTCAAATC
ACCGACTCTGAACTTTTTAGTGAACGCCGAGTCTTTGATTCCCCCCCCCCCCCCCCCAATTTAGTTGAAA
CATCTATATATACGCATACCAACTTTATTATACAAAGTTGGCATTATAAAAAAGCATTGCTTATCAATTT
GTTGCAACGAACAGGTCACTATCAGTCAAAATAAAATCATTATTTGGAGCTCCATGGTAGCGTTAACGCG
GCCGCGATATCCCCTATAGTGAGTCGTATTACATGGTCATAGCTGTTTCCTGGCAGCTCTGGCCCGTGTC
TCAAAATCTCTGATGTTACATTGCACAAGATAAAAATATATCATCATGAACAATAAAACTGTCTGCTTAC
ATAAACAGTAATACAAGGGGTGTTATGAGCCATATTCAACGGGAAACGTCGAGGCCGCGATTAAATTCCA
ACATGGATGCTGATTTATATGGGTATAAATGGGCTCGCGATAATGTCGGGCAATCAGGTGCGACAATCTA
TCGCTTGTATGGGAAGCCCGATGCGCCAGAGTTGTTTCTGAAACATGGCAAAGGTAGCGTTGCCAATGAT
GTTACAGATGAGATGGTCAGACTAAACTGGCTGACGGAATTTATGCCTCTTCCGACCATCAAGCATTTTA
TCCGTACTCCTGATGATGCATGGTTACTCACCACTGCGATCCCCGGAAAAACAGCATTCCAGGTATTAGA
AGAATATCCTGATTCAGGTGAAAATATTGTTGATGCGCTGGCAGTGTTCCTGCGCCGGTTGCATTCGATT
CCTGTTTGTAATTGTCCTTTTAACAGCGATCGCGTATTTCGTCTCGCTCAGGCGCAATCACGAATGAATA
ACGGTTTGGTTGATGCGAGTGATTTTGATGACGAGCGTAATGGCTGGCCTGTTGAACAAGTCTGGAAAGA
AATGCATAAACTTTTGCCATTCTCACCGGATTCAGTCGTCACTCATGGTGATTTCTCACTTGATAACCTT
ATTTTTGACGAGGGGAAATTAATAGGTTGTATTGATGTTGGACGAGTCGGAATCGCAGACCGATACCAGG
ATCTTGCCATCCTATGGAACTGCCTCGGTGAGTTTTCTCCTTCATTACAGAAACGGCTTTTTCAAAAATA
TGGTATTGATAATCCTGATATGAATAAATTGCAGTTTCATTTGATGCTCGATGAGTTTTTCTAATCAGAA
TTGGTTAATTGGTTGTAACACTGGCAGAGCATTACGCTGACTTGACGGGACGGCGCAAGCTCATGACCAA
AATCCCTTAACGTGAGTTACGCGTCGTTCCACTGAGCGTCAGACCCCGTAGAAAAGATCAAAGGATCTTC
TTGAGATCCTTTTTTTCTGCGCGTAATCTGCTGCTTGCAAACAAAAAAACCACCGCTACCAGCGGTGGTT
TGTTTGCCGGATCAAGAGCTACCAACTCTTTTTCCGAAGGTAACTGGCTTCAGCAGAGCGCAGATACCAA
ATACTGTCCTTCTAGTGTAGCCGTAGTTAGGCCACCACTTCAAGAACTCTGTAGCACCGCCTACATACCT
CGCTCTGCTAATCCTGTTACCAGTGGCTGCTGCCAGTGGCGATAAGTCGTGTCTTACCGGGTTGGACTCA
AGACGATAGTTACCGGATAAGGCGCAGCGGTCGGGCTGAACGGGGGGTTCGTGCACACAGCCCAGCTTGG
AGCGAACGACCTACACCGAACTGAGATACCTACAGCGTGAGCATTGAGAAAGCGCCACGCTTCCCGAAGG
GAGAAAGGCGGACAGGTATCCGGTAAGCGGCAGGGTCGGAACAGGAGAGCGCACGAGGGAGCTTCCAGGG
GGAAACGCCTGGTATCTTTATAGTCCTGTCGGGTTTCGCCACCTCTGACTTGAGCGTCGATTTTTGTGAT
GCTCGTCAGGGGGGCGGAGCCTATGGAAAAACGCCAGCAACGCGGCCTTTTTACGGTTCCTGGCCTTTTG
CTGGCCTTTTGCTCACATGTT
Features (pLannotate 1.2.2; 11 found; start..end, strand, type, name):
    121..213     +  CDS            lacI (fragment): lac repressor; lacI; The lac repressor binds to the lac operator to inhibit transcription in E. coli. This inhibition can be relieved by adding lactose or isopropyl-β-D-thiogalactopyranoside (IPTG).
    268..295     -  terminator     rrnB T2 terminator: transcription terminator T2 from the E. coli rrnB gene
    427..470     +  terminator     rrnB T1 terminator: Escherichia coli rrnB; transcription terminator T1 from the E. coli rrnB gene
    517..553     -  CDS            lacZα (fragment): LacZα fragment of β-galactosidase; lacZ fragment
    624..747     -  protein_bind   attR2: mutant version of attR; recombination site for the Gateway® LR reaction LR Clonase™
    932..1075    +  CDS            lip-1 (fragment): DUSL_CAEEL - Experimental evidence at protein level: Swiss-Prot protein existence level 1. Dephosphorylates MAP kinase mpk-1. From Caenorhabditis elegans.
   1770..1790    -  protein_bind   attB3: mutant version of attB; core recombination site for the Gateway® BP reaction BP Clonase™
   1781..1866    -  protein_bind   attL1 (fragment): mutant version of attL; recombination site for the Gateway® LR reaction LR Clonase™
   1903..1921    -  promoter       T7 promoter: promoter for bacteriophage T7 RNA polymerase
   2055..2864    +  CDS            KanR: aminoglycoside phosphotransferase; aph(3')-Ia; confers resistance to kanamycin in bacteria or G418 (Geneticin®) in eukaryotes
   3011..3599    +  rep_origin     ori: high-copy-number ColE1/pMB1/pBR322/pUC origin of replication
