[The description below was written by a language model from this plasmid's Addgene catalogue record and pLannotate feature annotations shown in this document.]
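Description:
pCM5.41 is a Gateway entry clone that carries the 3′ UTR region of the C. elegans gene lip-1, built by BP recombination into the pDONRP2RP3 donor backbone. It is catalogued as a worm expression vector, but it has no promoter or reporter driving the insert, so it serves as a modular part rather than a stand-alone expression construct. The insert of about 1 kb replaced the donor cassette, destroying the original attP2R and attP3 sites. In their place the annotation finds an attR2 site on one side and, on the other, an attB3 core overlapping an attL-type fragment. This is consistent with the attR2/attL3 flanks expected of a third-position entry clone for MultiSite Gateway assembly, although the software labels the attL fragment as attL1. A short stretch annotated as lip-1 coding sequence lies near the start of the insert, suggesting that the cloned fragment includes the end of the open reading frame before the untranslated region. lip-1 encodes a phosphatase that dephosphorylates the MAP kinase mpk-1.

The plasmid is propagated in E. coli from a high-copy ColE1/pUC-type origin and selected with kanamycin through an aminoglycoside phosphotransferase gene. The rrnB T1 and T2 terminators sit upstream of the recombination cassette, where they insulate it from read-through transcription. A T7 promoter lies beside the insert, and the small lacI and lacZα fragments are backbone remnants. Typical use is an LR reaction that joins this 3′ UTR module to promoter and coding or reporter entry clones in a destination vector. The resulting transgenes test how the lip-1 3′ UTR controls expression, and the associated publication addresses 3′ UTR-mediated regulation in the C. elegans germline.
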