Addgene plasmid #19392: pCM5.41
Depositing lab: Geraldine Seydoux. Depositing organization: Johns Hopkins University and School of Medicine. Publication: 3' UTRs are the primary regulators of gene expression in the C. elegans germline. Merritt C, Rasoloson D, Ko D, Seydoux G. Curr Biol. 2008 Oct 14;18(19):1476-82. doi: 10.1016/j.cub.2008.08.013. Epub 2008 Sep 25. PubMed 18818082.
Backbone
  Vector backbone: pDONRP2RP3
  Backbone size w/o insert (bp): 2641
  Vector type: Worm Expression
Growth in bacteria
  Bacterial resistance: Kanamycin, 50 μg/mL
  Growth temperature: 37°C
  Growth strain: DH5alpha
  Growth instructions: DH5alpha
  Copy number: Unknown
Gene/Insert
  Gene/Insert name: lip-1 3'utr in pDONRP2RP3
  Species: C. elegans (nematode)
  Insert size (bp): 1022
  Cloning method: Gateway Cloning; 5′ cloning site attP2R (destroyed during cloning); 3′ cloning site attP3 (destroyed during cloning)
  Sequencing primers: 5′ M13Forward
Terms and licenses: Academic/Nonprofit Terms; Industry Terms: Not Available to Industry
How to cite: pCM5.41 was a gift from Geraldine Seydoux (Addgene plasmid # 19392 ; http://n2t.net/addgene:19392 ; RRID:Addgene_19392)
