>Addgene plasmid #19392 | pCM5.41 | addgene partial sequence | sequence record 25198 | 19392 with pDONR201F (TCGCGTTAACGCTAGCATGGATCTC)
NNNNTTTNNTTTTNACTGATAGTGNCCTGTTCGTTGCAACAAATTGATAAGCAATGCTTTTTTATAATGC
CAACTTTGTATAATAAAGTTGGTATGCGTATATATAGATGTTTCAACTAAATTGGGGGGGGGGGGGGGGG
AANNNAAGACNCNNNGTTCNCTAAAAANTT
