>Addgene plasmid #19392 | pCM5.41 | addgene partial sequence | sequence record 25199 | M13F
GCTACNCTNCCGGGCCGCGCTCTGAGCTCGAATTCTACAGGTCACTAATACCATCTAAGTAGTTGGTTCA
TAGTGACTGCATATGTTGTGTTTTACAGTATTATGTAGTCTGTTTTTTATGCAAAATCTAATTTAATATA
TTGATATTTATATCATTTTACGTTTCTCGTTCAACTTTCTTGTACAAAGTGGGATAAACTGTAAAATCGT
GCAGAAAAATACATACTGTGTTGTTCACGTGTAGTACACCGTAAATCGACACAGGTTGCTGCCTTTGTGG
TTCAAATCCTACCCGTTGATTGCTTATCCGTTAGAATATTTTAATAAATCGTCCTTCTTCTACAAATGTT
CTTTTAGTGATTTTTTCGTATTTCAGACATATCCTTCCTCGGCTCCTCGTTCTCCATCTTGTGCCATCGA
AGCAGCAGCAGTATCACAAGTTGGAGGCCTTCTAACTCCACCACCAACAAGCTGTTCGGCGTCACCTCAA
TCGAGTAATCACTCGGCAAAGTCATTTCACTAGAAGAATTCACCCCTTCTTATAATTTTTCATCATATTT
TTTCATCCATTTTTATCGTCCTCATGCAGCTAGATGTACAAATAATACAACTCTACTACCTGTTATGTTT
CCTAGTTGTCATACCATTGTGATATTCTTTCTTTTTGGTAGATCCACTTCCTGTCCCAGCGCTTANTNTT
TTNGNNNGNCNCGACNTNTTTTCNNGGGAGGGNAAAACCCCNTGCCAGGANGCCNGTTTACCAATCAAAA
TTTTAACCNCCNCCCCCAAAGGACNGGGNTCTTN
